>Addgene plasmid #66004 | R0010 (pLacI)_AB | depositor full sequence | sequence record 114106 | R0010 (pLacI)_AB sequence 2308 bps
GGAGCAATACGCAAACCGCCTCTCCCCGCGCGTTGGCCGATTCATTAATGCAGCTGGCACGACAGGTTTC
CCGACTGGAAAGCGGGCAGTGAGCGCAACGCAATTAATGTGAGTTAGCTCACTCATTAGGCACCCCAGGC
TTTACACTTTATGCTTCCGGCTCGTATGTTGTGTGGAATTGTGAGCGGATAACAATTTCACACATACTAG
AGACCTACTAGTAGCGGCCGCTGCAGGCTTCCTCGCTCACTGACTCGCTGCGCTCGGTCGTTCGGCTGCG
GCGAGCGGTATCAGCTCACTCAAAGGCGGTAATACGGTTATCCACAGAATCAGGGGATAACGCAGGAAAG
AACATGTGAGCAAAAGGCCAGCAAAAGGCCAGGAACCGTAAAAAGGCCGCGTTGCTGGCGTTTTTCCACA
GGCTCCGCCCCCCTGACGAGCATCACAAAAATCGACGCTCAAGTCAGAGGTGGCGAAACCCGACAGGACT
ATAAAGATACCAGGCGTTTCCCCCTGGAAGCTCCCTCGTGCGCTCTCCTGTTCCGACCCTGCCGCTTACC
GGATACCTGTCCGCCTTTCTCCCTTCGGGAAGCGTGGCGCTTTCTCATAGCTCACGCTGTAGGTATCTCA
GTTCGGTGTAGGTCGTTCGCTCCAAGCTGGGCTGTGTGCACGAACCCCCCGTTCAGCCCGACCGCTGCGC
CTTATCCGGTAACTATCGTCTTGAGTCCAACCCGGTAAGACACGACTTATCGCCACTGGCAGCAGCCACT
GGTAACAGGATTAGCAGAGCGAGGTATGTAGGCGGTGCTACAGAGTTCTTGAAGTGGTGGCCTAACTACG
GCTACACTAGAAGAACAGTATTTGGTATCTGCGCTCTGCTGAAGCCAGTTACCTTCGGAAAAAGAGTTGG
TAGCTCTTGATCCGGCAAACAAACCACCGCTGGTAGCGGTGGTTTTTTTGTTTGCAAGCAGCAGATTACG
CGCAGAAAAAAAGGATCTCAAGAAGATCCTTTGATCTTTTCTACGGGGTCTGACGCTCAGTGGAACGAAA
ACTCACGTTAAGGGATTTTGGTCATGAGATTATCAAAAAGGATCTTCACCTAGATCCTTTTAAATTAAAA
ATGAAGTTTTAAATCAATCTAAAGTATATATGAGTAAACTTGGTCTGACAGTTACCAATGCTTAATCAGT
GAGGCACCTATCTCAGCGATCTGTCTATTTCGTTCATCCATAGTTGCCTGACTCCCCGTCGTGTAGATAA
CTACGATACGGGAGGGCTTACCATCTGGCCCCAGTGCTGCAATGATACCGCGCGACCCACGCTCACCGGC
TCCAGATTTATCAGCAATAAACCAGCCAGCCGGAAGGGCCGAGCGCAGAAGTGGTCCTGCAACTTTATCC
GCCTCCATCCAGTCTATTAATTGTTGCCGGGAAGCTAGAGTAAGTAGTTCGCCAGTTAATAGTTTGCGCA
ACGTTGTTGCCATTGCTACAGGCATCGTGGTGTCACGCTCGTCGTTTGGTATGGCTTCATTCAGCTCCGG
TTCCCAACGATCAAGGCGAGTTACATGATCCCCCATGTTGTGCAAAAAAGCGGTTAGCTCCTTCGGTCCT
CCGATCGTTGTCAGAAGTAAGTTGGCCGCAGTGTTATCACTCATGGTTATGGCAGCACTGCATAATTCTC
TTACTGTCATGCCATCCGTAAGATGCTTTTCTGTGACTGGTGAGTACTCAACCAAGTCATTCTGAGAATA
GTGTATGCGGCGACCGAGTTGCTCTTGCCCGGCGTCAATACGGGATAATACCGCGCCACATAGCAGAACT
TTAAAAGTGCTCATCATTGGAAAACGTTCTTCGGGGCGAAAACTCTCAAGGATCTTACCGCTGTTGAGAT
CCAGTTCGATGTAACCCACTCGTGCACCCAACTGATCTTCAGCATCTTTTACTTTCACCAGCGTTTCTGG
GTGAGCAAAAACAGGAAGGCAAAATGCCGCAAAAAAGGGAATAAGGGCGACACGGAAATGTTGAATACTC
ATACTCTTCCTTTTTCAATATTATTGAAGCATTTATCAGGGTTATTGTCTCATGAGCGGATACATATTTG
AATGTATTTAGAAAAATAAACAAATAGGGGTTCCGCGCACATTTCCCCGAAAAGTGCCACCTGACGTCTA
AGAAACCATTATTATCATGACATTAACCTATAAAAATAGGCGTATCACGAGGCAGAATTTCAGATAAAAA
AAATCCTTAGCTTTCGCTAAGGATGATTTCTGGAATTCGCGGCCGCTTCTAGAGACTAGTGGGTCTCA
Features (pLannotate 1.2.2; 10 found; start..end, strand, type, name):
      5..92      +  CDS            lacI (fragment): lac repressor; lacI; The lac repressor binds to the lac operator to inhibit transcription in E. coli. This inhibition can be relieved by adding lactose or isopropyl-β-D-thiogalactopyranoside (IPTG).
    105..126     +  protein_bind   CAP binding site: CAP binding activates transcription in the presence of cAMP. E. coli catabolite activator protein
    141..171     +  promoter       lac promoter: promoter for the E. coli lac operon
    179..195     +  protein_bind   lac operator: The lac repressor binds to the lac operator to inhibit transcription in E. coli. This inhibition can be relieved by adding lactose or isopropyl-β-D-thiogalactopyranoside (IPTG). lac repressor encoded by lacI
    216..236     +  misc_feature   BioBrick suffix: universal suffix for all parts
    413..1001    -  rep_origin     ori: high-copy-number ColE1/pMB1/pBR322/pUC origin of replication
   1172..2032    -  CDS            AmpR: β-lactamase; bla; confers resistance to ampicillin, carbenicillin, and related antibiotics
   2033..2137    -  promoter       AmpR promoter: bla
   2227..2270    -  terminator     bacterial terminator: putative bacterial transcription terminator
   2273..2294    +  misc_feature   BioBrick prefix: BioBrick prefix for parts that do not start with "ATG"
