[The description below was written by a language model from this plasmid's Addgene catalogue record and pLannotate feature annotations shown in this document.]
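Description:
R0010 (pLacI)_AB is a small (2,308 bp) synthetic-biology plasmid from the CIDAR MoClo E. coli part library. It carries a single Level 0 "basic part", the LacI-regulated lac promoter, in the DVA destination vector backbone. It is propagated in E. coli through a ColE1/pMB1/pUC-type origin, annotated as high-copy although the catalogue lists copy number as unknown. Selection is with ampicillin, through a β-lactamase gene driven by its own bla promoter. A putative bacterial terminator and remnants of the BioBrick prefix and suffix flank the part region, reflecting the backbone's BioBrick heritage.

The payload is the BioBrick promoter R0010, a segment of the native lac control region. The feature table shows a short fragment from the end of the lacI coding sequence (a non-functional leftover, not a repressor gene), followed by the CAP binding site, the lac promoter and the lac operator. Transcription from this part is therefore blocked when Lac repressor binds the operator and is relieved by IPTG or lactose, while CAP–cAMP binding stimulates it. The repressor is not encoded here and must come from the host or from a separate part (C0012 in this library).

The "AB" suffix denotes the MoClo fusion sites flanking the part, which assign it to the promoter position at the start of a transcriptional unit. In Golden Gate-style Type IIS assembly it can be joined in order with ribosome binding site, coding sequence and terminator parts to build inducible expression devices. The fusion sites and Type IIS recognition sites are not annotated in the feature table.
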