Addgene plasmid #66004: R0010 (pLacI)_AB
Purpose: MoClo Basic Part: Controllable promoter - pLacI - lacI regulated (repressed by LacI+CAP. LacI, C0012, inhibited by IPTG) [A:R0010:B]
Depositing lab: Douglas Densmore. Depositing organization: Boston University Main Campus. Publication: CIDAR MoClo: Improved MoClo Assembly Standard and New E. coli Part Library Enable Rapid Combinatorial Design for Synthetic and Traditional Biology. Iverson SV, Haddock TL, Beal J, Densmore DM. ACS Synth Biol. 2016 Jan 15;5(1):99-103. doi: 10.1021/acssynbio.5b00124. Epub 2015 Nov 4. PubMed 26479688.
Backbone
  Vector backbone: DVA
  Vector type: Synthetic Biology
Growth in bacteria
  Bacterial resistance: Ampicillin, 100 μg/mL
  Growth temperature: 37°C
  Growth strain: DH5alpha
  Copy number: Unknown
Gene/Insert
  Gene/Insert name: Controllable promoter (alt name: Basic Part - Promoter)
  Species: Synthetic
  Cloning method: Unknown
Terms and licenses: Academic/Nonprofit Terms; Industry Terms: Not Available to Industry
How to cite: R0010 (pLacI)_AB was a gift from Douglas Densmore (Addgene plasmid # 66004 ; http://n2t.net/addgene:66004 ; RRID:Addgene_66004)
