>Addgene plasmid #66004 | R0010 (pLacI)_AB | addgene partial sequence | sequence record 114105 | MoCloR 5'-gccacctgacgtctaagaaacc-3'
ATAGGCGTATCACGAGGCAGAATTTCAGATAAAAAAAATCCTTAGCTTTCGCTAAGGATGATTTCTGGAA
TTCGCGGCCGCTTCTAGAGACTAGTGGGTCTCAGGAGCAATACGCAAACCGCCTCTCCCCGCGCGTTGGC
CGATTCATTAATGCAGCTGGCACGACAGGTTTCCCGACTGGAAAGCGGGCAGTGAGCGCAACGCAATTAA
TGTGAGTTAGCTCACTCATTAGGCACCCCAGGCTTTACACTTTATGCTTCCGGCTCGTATGTTGTGTGGA
ATTGTGAGCGGATAACAATTTCACACATACTAGAGACCTACTAGTAGCGGCCGCTGCAGGCTTCCTCGCT
CACTGACTCGCTGCGCTCGGTCGTTCGGCTGCGGCGAGCGGTATCAGCTCACTCAAAGGCGGTAATACGG
TTATCCACAGAATCAGGGGATAACGCAGGAAAGAACATGTGAGCAAAAGGCCAGCAAAAGGCCAGGAACC
GTAAAAAGGCCGCGTTGCTGGCGTTTTTCCACA
